Addgene plasmid #166085: pNSU299_LYS9
Purpose: Plasmid for constituive spCas9 and tet-inducible LYS9 targeting sgRNA expression for double stranded break formation in yeast
Depositing lab: Rebecca Burgess. Depositing organization: Stevenson University.
Backbone
  Vector backbone: pRS414
  Backbone manufacturer: Smith JD et al 2016. PMID 26956608
  Vector type: Yeast Expression, CRISPR
  Selectable markers: TRP1
Growth in bacteria
  Bacterial resistance: Ampicillin, 100 μg/mL
  Growth temperature: 37°C
  Growth strain: DH5alpha
  Copy number: High Copy
Gene/Insert
  Gene/Insert name: LYS9
  gRNA/shRNA sequence: GTAAGAGGAAGTGACGACAT
  Species: S. cerevisiae (budding yeast)
  Entrez Gene: LYS9 (a.k.a. LYS13)
  Promoter: Tet-inducible
  Cloning method: Gibson Cloning
Resource information
  A portion of this plasmid was derived from a plasmid made by: Jim Haber/Neal Sugawara
Terms and licenses: Academic/Nonprofit Terms; Industry Terms: Not Available to Industry
Depositor comments: gRNA Binding Coordinates: chrXIV:715092..715111 (+ strand) This is a yeast integration plasmid, and should be linearized with BstZ17I (or elsewhere within the TRP1 gene) before transformation for integration into Chromosome V of the yeast genome
How to cite: pNSU299_LYS9 was a gift from Rebecca Burgess (Addgene plasmid # 166085 ; http://n2t.net/addgene:166085 ; RRID:Addgene_166085)
