[The description below was written by a language model from this plasmid's Addgene catalogue record and pLannotate feature annotations shown in this document.]
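Description:
pNSU299_LYS9 is an 11.8 kb yeast CRISPR plasmid that combines constitutive Streptococcus pyogenes Cas9 expression with tetracycline-inducible expression of a guide RNA targeting the S. cerevisiae LYS9 gene, so that a double-strand break can be triggered at that locus on demand. In E. coli it replicates at high copy from a ColE1/pUC-type origin under ampicillin selection (AmpR), and it also retains an f1 origin and lac/T3/T7 remnants of the pBluescript-style cloning region. The backbone is listed as pRS414, which is normally a centromeric vector. However, the feature table shows no CEN/ARS element, and the depositor describes the plasmid as integrating: it is linearized within the TRP1 marker so that it recombines into the yeast genome, with transformants selected by tryptophan prototrophy. The depositor names chromosome V as the integration site, although the record does not explain this given that the cut lies in TRP1.

Cas9 is driven by the TEF1 promoter and terminated by the CYC1 terminator. The guide cassette uses the RNA polymerase III RPR1 promoter (from the RNase P RNA gene), followed by the LYS9 spacer, the S. pyogenes gRNA scaffold and the RPR1 terminator. A TetR coding sequence is also present. The catalogue calls the guide promoter Tet-inducible, implying that TetR represses a tetO-modified RPR1 promoter until tetracycline or an analogue is added, though no operator is annotated separately. The short TIM9 and NNR2 fragments upstream of TetR probably reflect yeast regulatory sequence flanking it, but the promoter for TetR is not identified. The guide binds the plus strand of chromosome XIV within LYS9, making the plasmid suited to studies of inducible break formation and repair in yeast.
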