Features (pLannotate 1.2.2; 27 found; start..end, strand, type, name):
      1..589     +  rep_origin     ori: high-copy-number ColE1/pMB1/pBR322/pUC origin of replication
    649..1055    +  promoter       RPR1 promoter: RPR1; promoter for the S. cerevisiae RNase P RNA gene
   1077..1152    +  misc_RNA       gRNA scaffold: guide RNA scaffold for the Streptococcus pyogenes CRISPR/Cas9 system
   1165..1227    +  terminator     RPR1 terminator: transcription terminator for the S. cerevisiae RNase P RNA gene
   1360..1602    -  CDS            TIM9 (fragment): TIM9_YEAST - Experimental evidence at protein level: Swiss-Prot protein existence level 1. Mitochondrial intermembrane chaperone that participates in the import and insertion of multi-pass transmembrane proteins into the mitochondrial inner membrane. Also required for the transfer of beta- barrel precursors from the TOM complex to the sorting and assembly machinery (SAM complex) of the outer membrane. Acts as a chaperone-like protein that protects the hydrophobic precursors from aggregation and guide them through the mitochondrial intermembrane space. Compared to TIM10, it may have a strong st
   1612..1836    +  CDS            NNR2 (fragment): NNRD_YEAST - Experimental evidence at protein level: Swiss-Prot protein existence level 1. Catalyzes the dehydration of the S-form of NAD(P)HX at the expense of ATP, which is converted to ADP. Together with NAD(P)HX epimerase, which catalyzes the epimerization of the S- and R-forms, the enzyme allows the repair of both epimers of NAD(P)HX, a damaged form of NAD(P)H that is a result of enzymatic or heat-dependent hydration. From Saccharomyces cerevisiae (strain ATCC 204508 / S288c) (Baker's yeast).
   2362..2985    +  CDS            TetR: tetracycline repressor TetR; tetR from transposon Tn10; TetR binds to the tetracycline operator tetO to inhibit transcription. This inhibition can be relieved by adding tetracycline or doxycycline.
   3390..3509    +  rep_origin     RSF ori (fragment): Plasmids containing the RSF 1030 origin of replication can be propagated in E. coli cells that contain additional plasmids with compatible origins.
   3511..3603    +  CDS            lacI (fragment): lac repressor; lacI; The lac repressor binds to the lac operator to inhibit transcription in E. coli. This inhibition can be relieved by adding lactose or isopropyl-β-D-thiogalactopyranoside (IPTG).
   3616..3637    +  protein_bind   CAP binding site: CAP binding activates transcription in the presence of cAMP. E. coli catabolite activator protein
   3652..3682    +  promoter       lac promoter: promoter for the E. coli lac operon
   3686..3708    +  protein_bind   lac operator (fragment): The lac repressor binds to the lac operator to inhibit transcription in E. coli. This inhibition can be relieved by adding lactose or isopropyl-β-D-thiogalactopyranoside (IPTG). lac repressor encoded by lacI
   3751..3769    +  promoter       T3 promoter: promoter for bacteriophage T3 RNA polymerase
   3787..4185    +  promoter       TEF1 promoter: S. cerevisiae TEF1; promoter for EF-1α
   4189..4212    +  misc_feature   MCS (fragment): pBluescript multiple cloning site
   4217..8320    +  CDS            cas9: CAS9_STRP1 - Also known as csn1 From Streptococcus pyogenes serotype M1.
   8369..8616    +  terminator     CYC1 terminator: S. cerevisiae CYC1; transcription terminator for CYC1
   8635..8653    -  promoter       T7 promoter: promoter for bacteriophage T7 RNA polymerase
   8661..8816    +  CDS            lacZα (fragment): LacZα fragment of β-galactosidase; lacZ fragment
   8820..9248    +  rep_origin     f1 ori (sequence partly withheld): f1 bacteriophage origin of replication; arrow indicates direction of (+) strand synthesis
   9276..9327    -  misc_feature   bom (fragment): basis of mobility region from pBR322
   9378..10052   -  CDS            TRP1: phosphoribosylanthranilate isomerase, required for tryptophan biosynthesis; S. cerevisiae TRP1; yeast auxotrophic marker
  10053..10200   -  promoter       TRP1 promoter: S. cerevisiae TRP1
  10339..10388   -  misc_feature   bom (fragment): basis of mobility region from pBR322
  10490..10525   -  CDS            rop (fragment): Rop protein, which maintains plasmids at low copy number; rop
  10620..10724   +  promoter       AmpR promoter: bla
  10725..11585   +  CDS            AmpR: β-lactamase; bla; confers resistance to ampicillin, carbenicillin, and related antibiotics
>Addgene plasmid #166085 | pNSU299_LYS9 | addgene full sequence | sequence record 329116 | Addgene NGS Result
TTGAGATCCTTTTTTTCTGCGCGTAATCTGCTGCTTGCAAACAAAAAAACCACCGCTACCAGCGGTGGTT
TGTTTGCCGGATCAAGAGCTACCAACTCTTTTTCCGAAGGTAACTGGCTTCAGCAGAGCGCAGATACCAA
ATACTGTTCTTCTAGTGTAGCCGTAGTTAGGCCACCACTTCAAGAACTCTGTAGCACCGCCTACATACCT
CGCTCTGCTAATCCTGTTACCAGTGGCTGCTGCCAGTGGCGATAAGTCGTGTCTTACCGGGTTGGACTCA
AGACGATAGTTACCGGATAAGGCGCAGCGGTCGGGCTGAACGGGGGGTTCGTGCACACAGCCCAGCTTGG
AGCGAACGACCTACACCGAACTGAGATACCTACAGCGTGAGCTATGAGAAAGCGCCACGCTTCCCGAAGG
GAGAAAGGCGGACAGGTATCCGGTAAGCGGCAGGGTCGGAACAGGAGAGCGCACGAGGGAGCTTCCAGGG
GGAAACGCCTGGTATCTTTATAGTCCTGTCGGGTTTCGCCACCTCTGACTTGAGCGTCGATTTTTGTGAT
GCTCGTCAGGGGGGCGGAGCCTATGGAAAAACGCCAGCAACGCGGCCTTTTTACGGTTCCTGGCCTTTTG
CTGGCCTTTTGCTCGGGGGATCTGCCAATTGAACATAACATGGTAGTTACATATACTAGTAATATGGTTC
GGCACACATTAAAAGTATAAAAACTATCTGAATTACGAATTACATATATTGGTCATAAAAATCAATCAAT
CATCGTGTGTTTTATATGTCTCTTATCTAAGTATAAGAATATCCATAGTTAATATTCACTTACGCTACCT
TTTAACCTGTAATCATTGTCAACAGGATATGTTAACGACCCACATTGATAAACGCTAGTATTTCTTTTTC
CTCTTCTTATTGGCCGGCTGTCTCTATACTCCCCTATAGTCTGTTTCTTTTCGTTTCGATTGTCCCTATC
AGTGATAGAGATGGCGCACATGGTACGCTGTGGTGCTCGCGGCTGGGAACGAAACTCTGGGAGCTGCGAT
TGGCAGGTAAGAGGAAGTGACGACATGTTTTAGAGCTAGAAATAGCAAGTTAAAATAAGGCTAGTCCGTT
ATCAACTTGAAAAAGTGGCACCGAGTCGGTGCTTTTTTCTCGAGCCATATCCAACTTCCAATTTAATCTT
TCTTTTTTAATTTTCACTTATTTGCGATACAGAAAGAAAAAAGCGATAGTAACTATTGAATTTTGTTTGG
ATTTGGTTAGATTAGATATGGTTTCTCTTTATATTTACATGCTAAAAATGGGCTACACCAGAGATACATA
ATTAGATATATATACGCCAGTACACCTTATCGGCCCAAGCCTTGTCCCAAGGCAGCGTTTTGTTCTTGGA
AACGCTGCCCTACACGTTCGCTATGCTTCAAGAACTTTTCTGAGCACTTCATGATGCATGTTTGTTCCTT
ATTGGTTAGCTTTGATGTTGTGAAGTCATTGACACAGTCTGTGAAACATCTTTCTACCAGATTAGAGTAC
AAACGCATGAAATCCTTCATTTGCTTTTGTTCCACTACTTTTTGGAACTCTTGTTGTTCTTTCCTGCAGG
TAGTCGTGCAATGTATGACTTTAAGATTTGTGAGCAGGAAGAAAAGGGAGAATCTTCTAACGATAAACCC
TTGAAAAACTGGGTAGACTACGCTATGTTGAGTTGCTACGCAGGCTGCACAATTACACGAGAATGCTCCC
GCCTAGGATTTAAGGCTAAGGGACGTGCAATGCAGACGACAGATCTAAATGACCGTGTCGGTGAAGTGTT
CGCCAAACTTTTCGGTTAACACATGCAGTGATGCACGCGCGATGGTGCTAAGTTACATATATATATATAT
GTATAGCCATAGTGATGTCTAAGTAACCTTTATGGTATATTTCTTAATGTGGAAAGATACTAGCGCGCGC
ACCCACACACAAGCTTCGTCTTTTCTTGAAGAAAAGAGGAAGCTCGCTAAATGGGATTCCACTTTCCGTT
CCCTGCCAGCTGATGGAAAAAGGTTAGTGGAACGATGAAGAATAAAAAGAGAGATCCACTGAGGTGAAAT
TTCAGCTGACAGCGAGTTTCATGATCGTGATGAACAATGGTAACGAGTTGTGGCTGTTGCCAGGGAGGGT
GGTTCTCAACTTTTAATGTATGGCCAAATCGCTACTTGGGTTTGTTATATAACAAAGAAGAAATAATGAA
CTGATTCTCTTCCTCCTTCTTGTCCTTTCTTAATTCTGTTGTAATTACCTTCCTTTGTAATTTTTTTTGT
AATTATTCTTCTTAATAATCCAAACAAACACACATATTACAATATATTAAAATGTCTAGATTAGATAAAA
GTAAAGTGATTAACAGCGCATTAGAGCTGCTTAATGAGGTCGGAATCGAAGGTTTAACAACCCGTAAACT
CGCCCAGAAGCTAGGTGTAGAGCAGCCTACATTGTATTGGCATGTAAAAAATAAGCGGGCTTTGCTCGAC
GCCTTAGCCATTGAGATGTTAGATAGGCACCATACTCACTTTTGCCCTTTAGAAGGGGAAAGCTGGCAAG
ATTTTTTACGTAATAACGCTAAAAGTTTTAGATGTGCTTTACTAAGTCATCGCGATGGAGCAAAAGTACA
TTTAGGTACACGGCCTACAGAAAAACAGTATGAAACTCTCGAAAATCAATTAGCCTTTTTATGCCAACAA
GGTTTTTCACTAGAGAATGCATTATATGCACTCAGCGCTGTGGGGCATTTTACTTTAGGTTGCGTATTGG
AAGATCAAGAGCATCAAGTCGCTAAAGAAGAAAGGGAAACACCTACTACTGATAGTATGCCGCCATTATT
ACGACAAGCTATCGAATTATTTGATCACCAAGGTGCAGAGCCAGCCTTCTTATTCGGCCTTGAATTGATC
ATATGCGGATTAGAAAAACAACTTAAATGTGAAAGTGGGTCTTAAGTCTGAAGAATGAATGATTTGATGA
TTTCTTTTTCCCTCCATTTTTCTTACTGAATATATCAATGATATAGACTTGTATAGTTTATTATTTCAAA
TTAAGTAGCTATATATAGTCAAGATAACGTTTGTTTGACACGATTACATTATTCGTCGACATCTTTTTTC
AGCCTGTCGTGGTAGCAATTTGAGGAGTATTATTAATTGAATAGGTTCATTTTGCGCTCGCATAAACAGT
TTTCGTCAGGGACAGTATGTTGGAATGAGTGGTAATTAATGGTGACATGACATGTTATAGCAATAACCTT
GATGTTTACATCGTAGTTTAATGTACACCCCGCGAATTCGTTCAAGTAGGAGTGCACCAATTGCAAAGGG
AAAAGCTGAATGGGCAGTTCGAACCGCGGTCTTTCCTGCGTTATCCCCTGATTCTGTGGATAACCGTATT
ACCGCCTTTGAGTGAGCTGATACCGCTCGCCGCAGCCGAACGACCGAGCGCAGCGAGTCAGTGAGCGAGG
AAGCGGAAGAGCGCCCAATACGCAAACCGCCTCTCCCCGCGCGTTGGCCGATTCATTAATGCAGCTGGCA
CGACAGGTTTCCCGACTGGAAAGCGGGCAGTGAGCGCAACGCAATTAATGTGAGTTAGCTCACTCATTAG
GCACCCCAGGCTTTACACTTTATGCTTCCGGCTCGTATGTTGTGTGGAATTGTGAGCGGATAACAATTTC
ACACAGGAAACAGCTATGACCATGATTACGCCAAGCGCGCAATTAACCCTCACTAAAGGGAACAAAAGCT
GGAGCTCATAGCTTCAAAATGTTTCTACTCCTTTTTTACTCTTCCAGATTTTCTCGGACTCCGCGCATCG
CCGTACCACTTCAAAACACCCAAGCACAGCATACTAAATTTCCCCTCTTTCTTCCTCTAGGGTGTCGTTA
ATTACCCGTACTAAAGGTTTGGAAAAGAAAAAAGAGACCGCCTCGTTTCTTTTTCTTCGTCGAAAAAGGC
AATAAAAATTTTTATCACGTTTCTTTTTCTTGAAAATTTTTTTTTTGATTTTTTTCTCTTTCGATGACCT
CCCATTGATATTTAAGTTAATAAACGGTCTTCAATTTCTCAAGTTTCAGTTTCATTTTTCTTGTTCTATT
ACAACTTTTTTTACTTCTTGCTCATTAGAAAGAAAGCATAGCAATCTAATCTAAGTTTTCTAGAACTAGT
GGATCCCCCGGGAAAAATGGACAAGAAGTACTCCATTGGGCTCGATATCGGCACAAACAGCGTCGGTTGG
GCCGTCATTACGGACGAGTACAAGGTGCCGAGCAAAAAATTCAAAGTTCTGGGCAATACCGATCGCCACA
GCATAAAGAAGAACCTCATTGGCGCCCTCCTGTTCGACTCCGGGGAGACGGCCGAAGCCACGCGGCTCAA
AAGAACAGCACGGCGCAGATATACCCGCAGAAAGAATCGGATCTGCTACCTGCAGGAGATCTTTAGTAAT
GAGATGGCTAAGGTGGATGACTCTTTCTTCCATAGGCTGGAGGAGTCCTTTTTGGTGGAGGAGGATAAAA
AGCACGAGCGCCACCCAATCTTTGGCAATATCGTGGACGAGGTGGCGTACCATGAAAAGTACCCAACCAT
ATATCATCTGAGGAAGAAGCTTGTAGACAGTACTGATAAGGCTGACTTGCGGTTGATCTATCTCGCGCTG
GCGCATATGATCAAATTTCGGGGACACTTCCTCATCGAGGGGGACCTGAACCCAGACAACAGCGATGTCG
ACAAACTCTTTATCCAACTGGTTCAGACTTACAATCAGCTTTTCGAAGAGAACCCGATCAACGCATCCGG
AGTTGACGCCAAAGCAATCCTGAGCGCTAGGCTGTCCAAATCCCGGCGGCTCGAAAACCTCATCGCACAG
CTCCCTGGGGAGAAGAAGAACGGCCTGTTTGGTAATCTTATCGCCCTGTCACTCGGGCTGACCCCCAACT
TTAAATCTAACTTCGACCTGGCCGAAGATGCCAAGCTTCAACTGAGCAAAGACACCTACGATGATGATCT
CGACAATCTGCTGGCCCAGATCGGCGACCAGTACGCAGACCTTTTTTTGGCGGCAAAGAACCTGTCAGAC
GCCATTCTGCTGAGTGATATTCTGCGAGTGAACACGGAGATCACCAAAGCTCCGCTGAGCGCTAGTATGA
TCAAGCGCTATGATGAGCACCACCAAGACTTGACTTTGCTGAAGGCCCTTGTCAGACAGCAACTGCCTGA
GAAGTACAAGGAAATTTTCTTCGATCAGTCTAAAAATGGCTACGCCGGATACATTGACGGCGGAGCAAGC
CAGGAGGAATTTTACAAATTTATTAAGCCCATCTTGGAAAAAATGGACGGCACCGAGGAGCTGCTGGTAA
AGCTTAACAGAGAAGATCTGTTGCGCAAACAGCGCACTTTCGACAATGGAAGCATCCCCCACCAGATTCA
CCTGGGCGAACTGCACGCTATCCTCAGGCGGCAAGAGGATTTCTACCCCTTTTTGAAAGATAACAGGGAA
AAGATTGAGAAAATCCTCACATTTCGGATACCCTACTATGTAGGCCCCCTCGCCCGGGGAAATTCCAGAT
TCGCGTGGATGACTCGCAAATCAGAAGAGACCATCACTCCCTGGAACTTCGAGGAAGTCGTGGATAAGGG
GGCCTCTGCCCAGTCCTTCATCGAAAGGATGACTAACTTTGATAAAAATCTGCCTAACGAAAAGGTGCTT
CCTAAACACTCTCTGCTGTACGAGTACTTCACAGTTTATAACGAGCTCACCAAGGTCAAATACGTCACAG
AAGGGATGAGAAAGCCAGCATTCCTGTCTGGAGAGCAGAAGAAAGCTATCGTGGACCTCCTCTTCAAGAC
GAACCGGAAAGTTACCGTGAAACAGCTCAAAGAAGACTATTTCAAAAAGATTGAATGTTTCGACTCTGTT
GAAATCAGCGGAGTGGAGGATCGCTTCAACGCATCCCTGGGAACGTATCACGATCTCCTGAAAATCATTA
AAGACAAGGACTTCCTGGACAATGAGGAGAACGAGGACATTCTTGAGGACATTGTCCTCACCCTTACGTT
GTTTGAAGATAGGGAGATGATTGAAGAACGCTTGAAAACTTACGCTCATCTCTTCGACGACAAAGTCATG
AAACAGCTCAAGAGGCGCCGATATACAGGATGGGGGCGGCTGTCAAGAAAACTGATCAATGGGATCCGAG
ACAAGCAGAGTGGAAAGACAATCCTGGATTTTCTTAAGTCCGATGGATTTGCCAACCGGAACTTCATGCA
GTTGATCCATGATGACTCTCTCACCTTTAAGGAGGACATCCAGAAAGCACAAGTTTCTGGCCAGGGGGAC
AGTCTTCACGAGCACATCGCTAATCTTGCAGGTAGCCCAGCTATCAAAAAGGGAATACTGCAGACCGTTA
AGGTCGTGGATGAACTCGTCAAAGTAATGGGAAGGCATAAGCCCGAGAATATCGTTATCGAGATGGCCCG
AGAGAACCAAACTACCCAGAAGGGACAGAAGAACAGTAGGGAAAGGATGAAGAGGATTGAAGAGGGTATA
AAAGAACTGGGGTCCCAAATCCTTAAGGAACACCCAGTTGAAAACACCCAGCTTCAGAATGAGAAGCTCT
ACCTGTACTACCTGCAGAACGGCAGGGACATGTACGTGGATCAGGAACTGGACATCAATCGGCTCTCCGA
CTACGACGTGGATCATATCGTGCCCCAGTCTTTTCTCAAAGATGATTCTATTGATAATAAAGTGTTGACA
AGATCCGATAAAAATAGAGGGAAGAGTGATAACGTCCCCTCAGAAGAAGTTGTCAAGAAAATGAAAAATT
ATTGGCGGCAGCTGCTGAACGCCAAACTGATCACACAACGGAAGTTCGATAATCTGACTAAGGCTGAACG
AGGTGGCCTGTCTGAGTTGGATAAAGCCGGCTTCATCAAAAGGCAGCTTGTTGAGACACGCCAGATCACC
AAGCACGTGGCCCAAATTCTCGATTCACGCATGAACACCAAGTACGATGAAAATGACAAACTGATTCGAG
AGGTGAAAGTTATTACTCTGAAGTCTAAGCTGGTCTCAGATTTCAGAAAGGACTTTCAGTTTTATAAGGT
GAGAGAGATCAACAATTACCACCATGCGCATGATGCCTACCTGAATGCAGTGGTAGGCACTGCACTTATC
AAAAAATATCCCAAGCTTGAATCTGAATTTGTTTACGGAGACTATAAAGTGTACGATGTTAGGAAAATGA
TCGCAAAGTCTGAGCAGGAAATAGGCAAGGCCACCGCTAAGTACTTCTTTTACAGCAATATTATGAATTT
TTTCAAGACCGAGATTACACTGGCCAATGGAGAGATTCGGAAGCGACCACTTATCGAAACAAACGGAGAA
ACAGGAGAAATCGTGTGGGACAAGGGTAGGGATTTCGCGACAGTCCGGAAGGTCCTGTCCATGCCGCAGG
TGAACATCGTTAAAAAGACCGAAGTACAGACCGGAGGCTTCTCCAAGGAAAGTATCCTCCCGAAAAGGAA
CAGCGACAAGCTGATCGCACGCAAAAAAGATTGGGACCCCAAGAAATACGGCGGATTCGATTCTCCTACA
GTCGCTTACAGTGTACTGGTTGTGGCCAAAGTGGAGAAAGGGAAGTCTAAAAAACTCAAAAGCGTCAAGG
AACTGCTGGGCATCACAATCATGGAGCGATCAAGCTTCGAAAAAAACCCCATCGACTTTCTCGAGGCGAA
AGGATATAAAGAGGTCAAAAAAGACCTCATCATTAAGCTTCCCAAGTACTCTCTCTTTGAGCTTGAAAAC
GGCCGGAAACGAATGCTCGCTAGTGCGGGCGAGCTGCAGAAAGGTAACGAGCTGGCACTGCCCTCTAAAT
ACGTTAATTTCTTGTATCTGGCCAGCCACTATGAAAAGCTCAAAGGGTCTCCCGAAGATAATGAGCAGAA
GCAGCTGTTCGTGGAACAACACAAACACTACCTTGATGAGATCATCGAGCAAATAAGCGAATTCTCCAAA
AGAGTGATCCTCGCCGACGCTAACCTCGATAAGGTGCTTTCTGCTTACAATAAGCACAGGGATAAGCCCA
TCAGGGAGCAGGCAGAAAACATTATCCACTTGTTTACTCTGACCAACTTGGGCGCGCCTGCAGCCTTCAA
GTACTTCGACACCACCATAGACAGAAAGCGGTACACCTCTACAAAGGAGGTCCTGGACGCCACACTGATT
CATCAGTCAATTACGGGGCTCTATGAAACAAGAATCGACCTCTCTCAGCTCGGTGGAGACAGCAGGGCTG
ACCCCAAGAAGAAGAGGAAGGTGTGATCTCTTCTCGAGTCATGTAATTAGTTATGTCACGCTTACATTCA
CGCCCTCCCCCCACATCCGCTCTAACCGAAAAGGAAGGAGTTAGACAACCTGAAGTCTAGGTCCCTATTT
ATTTTTTTATAGTTATGTTAGTATTAAGAACGTTATTTATATTTCAAATTTTTCTTTTTTTTCTGTACAG
ACGCGTGTACGCATGTAACATTATACTGAAAACCTTGCTTGAGAAGGTTTTGGGACGCTCGAAGGCTTTA
ATTTGCGGCCGGTACCCAATTCGCCCTATAGTGAGTCGTATTACGCGCGCTCACTGGCCGTCGTTTTACA
ACGTCGTGACTGGGAAAACCCTGGCGTTACCCAACTTAATCGCCTTGCAGCACATCCCCCTTTCGCCAGC
TGGCGTAATAGCGAAGAGGCCCGCACCGATCGCCCTTCCCAACAGTTGCGCAGCCTGAATGGCGAATGG
[124 nt withheld, positions 8820-8943]
C
[91 nt withheld, positions 8945-9035]
A
[49 nt withheld, positions 9037-9085]
CCTTTGACGTTGGAGTCCACGTTCTTT
[37 nt withheld, positions 9113-9149]
ACCCTATCTCGGTCTATTCTTTTGATTTATAAGGGATTTTGCCGATTTCGGCCTATTGGTTAAAAAATGA
GCTGATTTAACAAAAATTTAACGCGAATTTTAACAAAATATTAACGCTTACAATTTCCTGATGCGGTATT
TTCTCCTTACGCATCTGTGCGGTATTTCACACCGCATAGATCGGCAAGTGCACAAACAATACTTAAATAA
ATACTACTCAGTAATAACCTATTTCTTAGCATTTTTGACGAAATTTGCTATTTTGTTAGAGTCTTTTACA
CCATTTGTCTCCACACCTCCGCTTACATCAACACCAATAACGCCATTTAATCTAAGCGCATCACCAACAT
TTTCTGGCGTCAGTCCACCAGCTAACATAAAATGTAAGCTTTCGGGGCTCTCTTGCCTTCCAACCCAGTC
AGAAATCGAGTTCCAATCCAAAAGTTCACCTGTCCCACCTGCTTCTGAATCAAACAAGGGAATAAACGAA
TGAGGTTTCTGTGAAGCTGCACTGAGTAGTATGTTGCAGTCTTTTGGAAATACGAGTCTTTTAATAACTG
GCAAACCGAGGAACTCTTGGTATTCTTGCCACGACTCATCTCCATGCAGTTGGACGATATCAATGCCGTA
ATCATTGACCAGAGCCAAAACATCCTCCTTAGGTTGATTACGAAACACGCCAACCAAGTATTTCGGAGTG
CCTGAACTATTTTTATATGCTTTTACAAGACTTGAAATTTTCCTTGCAATAACCGGGTCAATTGTTCTCT
TTCTATTGGGCACACATATAATACCCAGCAAGTCAGCATCGGAATCTAGAGCACATTCTGCGGCCTCTGT
GCTCTGCAAGCCGCAAACTTTCACCAATGGACCAGAACTACCTGTGAAATTAATAACAGACATACTCCAA
GCTGCCTTTGTGTGCTTAATCACGTATACTCACGTGCTCAATAGTCACCAATGCCCTCCCTCTTGGCCCT
CTCCTTTTCTTTTTTCGACCGAATTAATTCTTAATCGGCAAAAAAAGAAAAGCTCCGGATCAAGATTGTA
CGTAAGGTGACAAGCTATTTTTCAATAAAGAATATCTTCCACTACTGCCATCTGGCGTCATAACTGCAAA
GTACACATATATTACGATGCTGTTCTATTAAATGCTTCCTATATTATATATATAGTAATGTCGTTGATCT
ATGGTGCACTCTCAGTACAATCTGCTCTGATGCCGCATAGTTAAGCCAGCCCCGACACCCGCCAACACCC
GCTGACGCGCCCTGACGGGCTTGTCTGCTCCCGGCATCCGCTTACAGACAAGCTGTGACCGTCTCCGGGA
GCTGCATGTGTCAGAGGTTTTCACCGTCATCACCGAAACGCGCGAGACGAAAGGGCCTCGTGATACGCCT
ATTTTTATAGGTTAATGTCATGATAATAATGGTTTCTTAGACGTCAGGTGGCACTTTTCGGGGAAATGTG
CGCGGAACCCCTATTTGTTTATTTTTCTAAATACATTCAAATATGTATCCGCTCATGAGACAATAACCCT
GATAAATGCTTCAATAATATTGAAAAAGGAAGAGTATGAGTATTCAACATTTCCGTGTCGCCCTTATTCC
CTTTTTTGCGGCATTTTGCCTTCCTGTTTTTGCTCACCCAGAAACGCTGGTGAAAGTAAAAGATGCTGAA
GATCAGTTGGGTGCACGAGTGGGTTACATCGAACTGGATCTCAACAGCGGTAAGATCCTTGAGAGTTTTC
GCCCCGAAGAACGTTTTCCAATGATGAGCACTTTTAAAGTTCTGCTATGTGGCGCGGTATTATCCCGTAT
TGACGCCGGGCAAGAGCAACTCGGTCGCCGCATACACTATTCTCAGAATGACTTGGTTGAGTACTCACCA
GTCACAGAAAAGCATCTTACGGATGGCATGACAGTAAGAGAATTATGCAGTGCTGCCATAACCATGAGTG
ATAACACTGCGGCCAACTTACTTCTGACAACGATCGGAGGACCGAAGGAGCTAACCGCTTTTTTGCACAA
CATGGGGGATCATGTAACTCGCCTTGATCGTTGGGAACCGGAGCTGAATGAAGCCATACCAAACGACGAG
CGTGACACCACGATGCCTGTAGCAATGGCAACAACGTTGCGCAAACTATTAACTGGCGAACTACTTACTC
TAGCTTCCCGGCAACAATTAATAGACTGGATGGAGGCGGATAAAGTTGCAGGACCACTTCTGCGCTCGGC
CCTTCCGGCTGGCTGGTTTATTGCTGATAAATCTGGAGCCGGTGAGCGTGGGTCTCGCGGTATCATTGCA
GCACTGGGGCCAGATGGTAAGCCCTCCCGTATCGTAGTTATCTACACGACGGGGAGTCAGGCAACTATGG
ATGAACGAAATAGACAGATCGCTGAGATAGGTGCCTCACTGATTAAGCATTGGTAACTGTCAGACCAAGT
TTACTCATATATACTTTAGATTGATTTAAAACTTCATTTTTAATTTAAAAGGATCTAGGTGAAGATCCTT
TTTGATAATCTCATGACCAAAATCCCTTAACGTGAGTTTTCGTTCCACTGAGCGTCAGACCCCGTAGAAA
AGATCAAAGGATCTTC
